Addgene plasmid #67909: pMAL-PIAL2M-wt
Purpose: Inducible expression of PIAL2 in E.coli
Depositing lab: Andreas Bachmair. Depositing organization: University of Vienna. Publication: Arabidopsis PIAL1 and 2 promote SUMO chain formation as E4-type SUMO ligases and are involved in stress responses and sulfur metabolism. Tomanov K, Zeschmann A, Hermkes R, Eifler K, Ziba I, Grieco M, Novatchkova M, Hofmann K, Hesse H, Bachmair A. Plant Cell. 2014 Nov;26(11):4547-60. doi: 10.1105/tpc.114.131300. Epub 2014 Nov 18. PubMed 25415977.
Backbone
  Vector backbone: pMAL-c2
  Backbone manufacturer: NEB
  Backbone size w/o insert (bp): 6700
  Vector type: Bacterial Expression
Growth in bacteria
  Bacterial resistance: Ampicillin, 100 μg/mL
  Growth temperature: 37°C
  Growth strain: DH5alpha
  Copy number: Unknown
Gene/Insert
  Gene/Insert name: PIAL2 (alt names: AT5G41580; RING/U-box domain-containing protein)
  Species: A. thaliana (mustard weed)
  Mutation: E281-A496
  GenBank ID: 834160
  Entrez Gene: AT5G41580 (a.k.a. AT5G41580, MBK23.10, MBK23_10, PIAL2, PROTEIN INHIBITOR OF ACTIVATED STAT LIKE 2)
  Promoter: P-lac
  Tag / fusion protein: MBP (N terminal on backbone)
  Cloning method: Restriction Enzyme; 5′ cloning site BamHI (not destroyed); 3′ cloning site SalI (not destroyed)
  Sequencing primers: 5′ MBP-F; 3′ M13 F20
Terms and licenses: Academic/Nonprofit Terms; Industry Terms: Not Available to Industry
How to cite: pMAL-PIAL2M-wt was a gift from Andreas Bachmair (Addgene plasmid # 67909 ; http://n2t.net/addgene:67909 ; RRID:Addgene_67909)
