[The description below was written by a language model from this plasmid's Addgene catalogue record.]
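Description:
pMAL-PIAL2M-wt is a bacterial expression plasmid built on the commercial pMAL-c2 backbone (about 6.7 kb without insert) for inducible production of a fragment of Arabidopsis thaliana PIAL2 in E. coli. It is propagated in standard cloning strains under ampicillin selection. The record lists the copy number as unknown and includes no feature table, so the origin of replication and other backbone elements are not documented here beyond what the pMAL-c2 name implies.

The insert derives from PIAL2 (AT5G41580, PROTEIN INHIBITOR OF ACTIVATED STAT LIKE 2), annotated as a RING/U-box domain-containing protein. The "mutation" field reads E281-A496, which indicates that only the region from residue E281 to A496 is present rather than the full-length protein. The "M" in the name probably marks this middle fragment and "wt" an otherwise unaltered sequence, though the record does not say so explicitly. The fragment was cloned between BamHI and SalI sites, both retained, placing it in frame downstream of the backbone-encoded maltose-binding protein (MBP), which forms an N-terminal fusion partner. MBP commonly improves solubility of recombinant proteins and allows affinity purification on amylose resin. Expression is driven by a promoter recorded as P-lac, a lac-type promoter that is derepressed by IPTG, consistent with the stated inducible purpose.

The associated publication characterises PIAL1 and PIAL2 as E4-type SUMO ligases that promote SUMO chain formation and are involved in stress responses and sulfur metabolism. This suggests the construct serves to produce recombinant MBP-PIAL2 fragment for biochemical study, such as in vitro sumoylation assays, although the record itself states only inducible expression in E. coli.
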