>Addgene plasmid #67909 | pMAL-PIAL2M-wt | depositor partial sequence | sequence record 118165 | PIAL2 (At5g41580) ORF sequence
ATGTCTACGGCGGCAGCGGCTCGTCCGGTGGCTGGAACTGGCTTACGGGAGAAGACGGCAGCGTCACTGG
TCAATTCCTTCCGATTAGCGTCGGTGACTCAACGTTTACGTTACCACATTCAAGACGGAGCTAAGGTTGA
TCCTAAGGAGTTTCAAATCTGTTGCATCTCTTTCGCTAAAGGCATTGATTTTGCTATAGCGAATAATGAT
ATTCCTAAGAAGGTTGAGGAGTTTCCGTGGTTACTCAAACAGTTGTGCAGACATGGAACTGATGTGTACA
CTAAGACGGCGCTTATGGTGCTGATGATCTCTGTTAAGCATGCTTGTCATTTGGGATGGTTTTCGGATAG
CGAGAGTCAAGAACTTATCGCTCTAGCTGATGAGATAAGGACTTGTTTTGGGAGTTCTGGAAGCACTAGC
CCTGGTATCAAAAGTCCTGGCAGTACATTTTCGCAGATCATGGAGAGGTTCTATCCATTTGTAAAGCTTG
GGCATGTTCTTGTTTCTTTTGAAGTGAAGGCTGGCTATACAATGCTGGCGCATGATTTTTATATCTCAAA
GAATATGCCACATTCACTCCAAGAGAAAATTCGGTTATTTGTTGCCCAGACAGACAACATAGACACGTCT
GCCTGTATTTCAAATCCTCCAGAAGTCAGCTTCTTGCTAAATGGAAAGGGGGTTGAGAAGAGAGTCAATA
TCGCAATGGATACAGGGCCTCAACTCCCTACAAATGTTACTGCACAGCTGAAATATGGAACTAATCTTCT
CCAAGTGATGGGGAATTTTAAAGGAAATTACATCATCATAATTGCTTTTACGGGACTGGTAGTGCCACCT
GAAAAACCGGTTCTTAAAGATTACCTTCAGTCCGGAGTCATTGAAGCAAGTCCAGATTCAGACATCATTG
AGGGGCCATCACGAGTATCTCTCAGTTGCCCTATAAGTCGCAAGCGGATCAAGCTACCAGTCAAGGGCCA
GTTATGTAAACATCTTCAGTGTTTTGATTTCTCAAACTACGTTCACATAAATATGAGGAACCCAACCTGG
CGCTGCCCGCATTGCAATCAACCTGTTTGCTACCCTGACATTCGTTTAGATCAAAACATGGCCAAGATAT
TAAAAGATGTGGAACACAATGCTGCTGATGTAATCATCGATGCTGGTGGTACATGGAAGGTTACAAAAAA
TACTGGCGAGACCCCGGAACCTGTGCGTGAGATCATTCATGATCTAGAAGACCCGATGAGCTTATTAAAC
TCTGGTCCTGTTGTTTTCGATCTTACGGGGGATGATGATGCTGAACTGGAAGTTTTTGGTGACAACAAGG
TTGAGGACCGGAAGCCCTGTATGTCTGATGCTCAGGGTCAATCTAATAATAACAACACAAATAAACATCC
TTCAAACGATGATTACTCTTCGATATTTGATATCTCTGATGTGATCGCACTTGACCCGGAGATTTTATCT
GCTTTGGGAAACACTGCGCCACAACCGCATCAAGCTTCGAATACTGGAACTGGTCAACAATATTCAAACT
TATCCCAAATACCAATGTCCATAGATCCAATGCCGGTACCTGTACCATTCTCGCAGACACCATCTCCAAG
AGATAGACCAGCAACTACTTCCACTGTCTTCACCATACCGAATCCCTCTCCACAATACTCTCAGGTTCAT
GCTTCACCTGTTACACCCACCGGAACATATCTTGGTAGAACCACTAGTCCGAGATGGAACCAGACTTATC
AATCTCAAGCGCCACCAATGACAACTCCATATACGAGCCGGAAGGTCTCAGTTCCAGTAACGAGCCAGTC
GCCAGCGAATGTATCCTCTTTTGTTCAGTCTCAGCATGTCCCTAGAGTACTCAGCCAGCCTAATAATTAT
GGCGTCAGAGGTTTAACCAGTAGCCATGCAAGCACTTCAAGGCAGCACCCAAGTGGTCCCACTGTTCAAT
CTGTTTCTCGATTAAGTGACCTAGTGGATGTAGACTTGACGGTTCCTGATACATCCAACTGGCGCCCGAG
GATGCGAGGAAGTCTTGTGCCCGGTTCTCATTCCACTGCTCTTGACCACATGATCATCCGACCTAGCCAA
CAGTCTCAAACTTCCACTAGGCTGAATAGTTCACAGCCGGTTCAGACACCATCGGTTCAAACGTCTCAAG
CTCAGTCACCTTTTACAACGGCTGCCTATAGAACCGAGACAGTTTTAGGAAACCGAAACCATCCGGTGCC
CGCTCCTCCTGGCATTGTTAGGCCTACTGGACCGACATCTTGA
