>Addgene plasmid #67909 | pMAL-PIAL2M-wt | addgene partial sequence | sequence record 120906 | M13-F20 5'-TGTAAAACGACGGCCAGT-3'
AATCTCCGGGTCAAGTGCGATCACATCAGAGATATCAAATATCGAAGAGTAATCATCGTTTGAAGGATGT
TTATTTGTGTTGTTATTATTAGATTGACCCTGAGCATCAGACATACAGGGCTTCCGGTCCTCAACCTTGT
TGTCACCAAAAACTTCCAGTTCAGCATCATCATCCCCCGTAAGATCGAAAACAACAGGACCAGAGTTTAA
TAAGCTCATCGGGTCTTCTAGATCATGAATGATCTCACGCACAGGTTCCGGGGTCTCGCCAGTATTTTTT
GTAACCTTCCATGTACCACCAGCATCGATGATTACATCAGCAGCATTGTGTTCCACATCTTTTAATATCT
TGGCCATGTTTTGATCTAAACGAATGTCAGGGTAGCAAACAGGTTGATTGCAATGCGGGCAGCGCCAGGT
TGGGTTCCTCATATTTATGTGAACGTAGTTTGAGAAATCAAAACACTGAAGATGTTTACATAACTGGCCC
TTGACTGGTAACTTGATCCGCTTGCGACTTATAGGGCAACTGAGAGATACTCGTGATGGCCCCTCAATGA
TGTCTGAATCTGGACTTGCTTCAATGACTCCGGACTGAAGGTAATCTTTAAGAACCGGTTTTTCGGATCC
GAATTCTGAAATCCTTCCCTCGATCCCGAGGTTGTTGTTATTGTTATTGTTGTTGTTGTTCGAGCTCGAA
TTAGTCTGCGCGTCTTTCAGGGCTTCATCGACAGTCTGACGACCGCTGGCGGCGTTGATCACCGCAGTAC
GCACGGCATACCAGAAAGCGGACATCTGCGGGATGTTCGGCATGATTTCACCTTTCTG
