>Addgene plasmid #67909 | pMAL-PIAL2M-wt | addgene partial sequence | sequence record 120907 | MBP-F 5'-GATGAAGCCCTGAAAGACGCGCAG-3'
ACATAACAACAACCTCGGGATCGAGGGAAGGATTTCAGAATTCGGATCCGAAAAACCGGTTCTTAAAGAT
TACCTTCAGTCCGGAGTCATTGAAGCAAGTCCAGATTCAGACATCATTGAGGGGCCATCACGAGTATCTC
TCAGTTGCCCTATAAGTCGCAAGCGGATCAAGTTACCAGTCAAGGGCCAGTTATGTAAACATCTTCAGTG
TTTTGATTTCTCAAACTACGTTCACATAAATATGAGGAACCCAACCTGGCGCTGCCCGCATTGCAATCAA
CCTGTTTGCTACCCTGACATTCGTTTAGATCAAAACATGGCCAAGATATTAAAAGATGTGGAACACAATG
CTGCTGATGTAATCATCGATGCTGGTGGTACATGGAAGGTTACAAAAAATACTGGCGAGACCCCGGAACC
TGTGCGTGAGATCATTCATGATCTAGAAGACCCGATGAGCTTATTAAACTCTGGTCCTGTTGTTTTCGAT
CTTACGGGGGATGATGATGCTGAACTGGAAGTTTTTGGTGACAACAAGGTTGAGGACCGGAAGCCCTGTA
TGTCTGATGCTCAGGGTCAATCTAATAATAACAACACAAATAAACATCCTTCAAACGATGATTACTCTTC
GATATTTGATATCTCTGATGTGATCGCACTTGACCCGGAGATTTTATCTGCTTTGGGAAACACTGCGTGA
GTCGACCTGCAGGCAAGCTTGGCACTGGCCGTCGTTTTACAACGTCGTGACTGGGAAAACCCTGGCGTTA
CCCAACTTAATCGCCTTGCAGCACATCCCCCTTTCGCCAGCTGGCGTAATAGCGAAGAGG
